Addgene plasmid #191372: pJH2685
Purpose: Punc-4-TeTx::mCherry unc-54 3' UTR C.elegans A MNs/others neurou expression of TeTx RFP
Depositing lab: Mei Zhen. Publication: Extrasynaptic signaling enables an asymmetric juvenile motor circuit to produce symmetric undulation. Lu Y, Ahamed T, Mulcahy B, Meng J, Witvliet D, Guan SA, Holmyard D, Hung W, Wen Q, Chisholm AD, Samuel ADT, Zhen M. Curr Biol. 2022 Nov 7;32(21):4631-4644.e5. doi: 10.1016/j.cub.2022.09.002. Epub 2022 Sep 30. PubMed 36182701.
Backbone
  Vector backbone: pBSK
  Backbone manufacturer: stratagene
  Backbone size w/o insert (bp): 6745
  Total vector size (bp): 8119
  Vector type: Worm Expression
Growth in bacteria
  Bacterial resistance: Ampicillin, 100 μg/mL
  Growth temperature: 37°C
  Growth strain: DH5alpha
  Copy number: High Copy
Gene/Insert
  Gene/Insert name: Tetanus Toxin Light Chain
  Species: C. elegans (nematode)
  Insert size (bp): 1373
  Promoter: Punc-4
  Tag / fusion protein: wCherry (C terminal on insert)
  Cloning method: Restriction Enzyme; 5′ cloning site XmaI (not destroyed); 3′ cloning site KpnI (not destroyed)
  Sequencing primers: 5′ GCatgccgatcaccatcaacaacttc; 3′ cGGTACCctagcggtacggttgtaca
Terms and licenses: Academic/Nonprofit Terms; Industry Terms: Not Available to Industry
Depositor comments: Please visit https://www.biorxiv.org/content/10.1101/2021.09.21.461278v4 for bioRxiv preprint.
How to cite: pJH2685 was a gift from Mei Zhen (Addgene plasmid # 191372 ; http://n2t.net/addgene:191372 ; RRID:Addgene_191372)
