[The description below was written by a language model from this plasmid's Addgene catalogue record and pLannotate feature annotations shown in this document.]
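Description:
pJH2685 is a C. elegans expression plasmid built on a pBluescript-type (pBSK) backbone of roughly 8.1 kb. It is propagated in E. coli as a high-copy plasmid through a ColE1/pUC-type origin and selected with ampicillin via the bla gene and its promoter. The feature table also picks up residual backbone elements (lac promoter, operator and CAP site, and short fragments of lacI, rop and bom) that play no part in worm expression. A 17-bp match to the baculovirus OpIE-2 promoter is almost certainly a spurious hit.

The payload is the tetanus toxin light chain (about 1.37 kb, annotated as a fragment of Clostridium tetani tetX, although the catalogue lists the species as C. elegans), cloned between XmaI and KpnI sites and fused at its C terminus to mCherry, recorded as the worm-adapted "wCherry". Expression is driven by the unc-4 promoter. The annotation software does not label this promoter, but it presumably lies in the unannotated region upstream of the toxin coding sequence. The record states that the cassette ends with the unc-54 3' UTR; the aex-5 fragment annotated downstream of mCherry probably reflects genomic sequence carried along with that UTR.

Tetanus toxin light chain is a zinc endopeptidase that cleaves synaptobrevin and so blocks synaptic vesicle release. Under Punc-4 it is expressed in the A-class motor neurons and some other neurons, silencing their chemical synaptic output, while the red fluorescent fusion marks the expressing cells. The construct was deposited with a study of the juvenile C. elegans motor circuit and the role of extrasynaptic signaling in undulation.
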