Features (pLannotate 1.2.2; 13 found; start..end, strand, type, name):
    907..923     -  promoter       OpIE-2 promoter (fragment): immediate-early gene 2 from the Orgyia pseudotsugata multicapsid nucleopolyhedrovirus; strong constitutive baculovirus promoter for insect cell expression
   2655..4025    +  CDS            tetX (fragment): TETX_CLOTE - Experimental evidence at protein level: Swiss-Prot protein existence level 1. Tetanus toxin acts by inhibiting neurotransmitter release. It binds to peripheral neuronal synapses, is internalized and moves by retrograde transport up the axon into the spinal cord where it can move between postsynaptic and presynaptic neurons. It inhibits neurotransmitter release by acting as a zinc endopeptidase that catalyzes the hydrolysis of the '76-Gln-|-Phe-77' bond of synaptobrevin-2. From Clostridium tetani (strain Massachusetts / E88).
   4053..4760    +  CDS            mCherry: mCherry is a basic (constitutively fluorescent) red fluorescent protein published in 2004, derived from Discosoma sp.. It is reported to be a very rapidly-maturing monomer with low acid sensitivity.
   5370..5522    +  CDS            aex-5 (fragment): AEX5_CAEEL - Also known as kpc-3 From Caenorhabditis elegans.
   5650..5685    +  CDS            rop (fragment): Rop protein, which maintains plasmids at low copy number; rop
   5787..5886    +  misc_feature   bom (fragment): basis of mobility region from pBR322
   5988..6092    +  promoter       AmpR promoter: bla
   6093..6953    +  CDS            AmpR: β-lactamase; bla; confers resistance to ampicillin, carbenicillin, and related antibiotics
   7124..7712    +  rep_origin     ori: high-copy-number ColE1/pMB1/pBR322/pUC origin of replication
   7895..7987    +  CDS            lacI (fragment): lac repressor; lacI; The lac repressor binds to the lac operator to inhibit transcription in E. coli. This inhibition can be relieved by adding lactose or isopropyl-β-D-thiogalactopyranoside (IPTG).
   8000..8021    +  protein_bind   CAP binding site: CAP binding activates transcription in the presence of cAMP. E. coli catabolite activator protein
   8036..8066    +  promoter       lac promoter: promoter for the E. coli lac operon
   8074..8090    +  protein_bind   lac operator: The lac repressor binds to the lac operator to inhibit transcription in E. coli. This inhibition can be relieved by adding lactose or isopropyl-β-D-thiogalactopyranoside (IPTG). lac repressor encoded by lacI
>Addgene plasmid #191372 | pJH2685 | addgene full sequence | sequence record 377546 | Addgene NGS Result
ATGACCATGATTACGCCAAGCTTGCATGCGCGGCCGCTTCCCCAAATTGGAACAGTGAAATACTCAATCA
ATCACTCTGGCGGTTTTCTCCACAAAGAACACGAAATTGGAAAAGGGAAAAGATTGATTTGTTTGAAGGC
GTGAGGAAATCGAAAAAAAAATGTTTCAAAACAAATGAAATATTTTAATGAATAAACCCAGGAATGCCAC
CTTTTGGTGCCCGCCTACAAAAAAGTCAACTGTTCTTAAACTCCTACATAGTTGCCCTCTCTAACGAATG
TTGCTTTTTTTAAATTTTCATTGAATTTGATTATCGTCTGTATGCGCCTACTCTATCAGTGGAAAACATG
CCCATTTCCCACAAATTTACTCGTTTGGAGCTCAAAATGTTAAATGGGGCATCATGGAATTGGCATCTCA
CAGAAAGTGGCGGATGAGTTATATGTAATAATAATGGTGGCTGAAGTGGAAACCGCAAAAAAAGGATGTG
TATTTGAGATTTTGTAACGGAATTTGAATCAGATACACAAAATGAGAGAAATTTATAGATTCTTTAAAAT
CCACCTGAAGTCGGCAAATTTTTGAAAGGTCTGTTCGTTCAGTTTTTCATAAGTTTTATGAATTTTGATT
TACTACTGAAGTTCGAGAAAAGCCCTTTAACCATACCAATAAGAAATTATGTTAACTTTACAAGAATATT
AACAAAAAATTATTAAAAAACTGTGTTCCCCTGGCATTATGATATTTCCACCGTCAGTTCTCTATTAAAA
CTTCAACTCTACACAGTTTCAACTCTCAAATGAGCTGTCCATCTTTTGCCTTCAGGAAATTATGCTAATC
TGCTGATTTCGCGCACTTTCACCACACTATTTCCAAATAGAAGGAGGGGTGGTGCAACACACGAGACACT
GCAAAAAGGTTCAGTGAAGATTTATCTACTTGTGAGATGAGAGCAGGAGGGGTGGGAGAAGTGTGATGAT
TGACGGGATGACAAGAACAGTGATGTGGTGTCGAAATGGAAGATGCGCTAATTTGTGGGGTTTTATGAAA
TTTGAATAATTACATTTATAACATCTACTAGTTAGGCGTCTGTGTAGGTATTGCCTGCCTGCCTACAAGG
CATATGTACGAGGCAGGTTAAACCTCCTAGAAAGCTACGGTACTTTCAAACCACATAACATTTATACTGG
TGTCTTTTCGCGTCTTCTTCTTGAACATGTAGACCCTCAAAAAGCTAAGTTTTACACTGTGTAGTTTGCT
TTGAAATCTACAAAATTGGAGGCACGCCTTCTGGACTTTGCCGACACGCATACTTTCTACCTACCAACTG
CCTACTTCCACAGTCTAGCGTGAACTCCAATACCATTTTAAAAATTGTTTTATCTCAAATTTTCAATTTT
TAAATCCAATTTCCCAGTTCTAAAAAAAAAATTTTTTTTTTAATTTAAAAACTCTCATCCTTTTTAATGC
TCGTTCCCATTCGGCAAGACGTGTACCAAACACAAAACAAATTGACTGGTGATCCATCTCGAATTTCTCG
TTTCAAATTAGTCGTTGCTATATATATTGTCTTATGTGTGGAAAACGAATAAGAAAAATTAGAGAAAGAT
GAGAGAGCAGGGGCAGAATGAAAATTTGCATGGAAATTGAAGAAGATCACTGCTTTTTCCGATGAATGAT
GACTAAATAGAATGAGTTGAGAGGAAAATAATCATAATTCTAATTTTAATTAGAAATATGATATGGAAAG
TAAGCAAAACCACAAGGCTTTTGCTCTGAACTTATTTCCGAAAAAAAAAAGTGAAACTGAAAGTTAGAAT
TTTCAAAATAATATTGCGAGAGTCAACCTTCAGAAAAATTGGCGAGAAATCAAATTTGAATTCTCTGAAA
ATTTAGTTAAAATACATATGTTATCCTTCTTTGTTTTTTGGCCTTAGCCTGCCTTCAAGGCGACCTGAGC
CTATGCGGGTGCCTAATACCGAAACACACATAATTTTTTTTTTTAATCTTTAAATACTGTAACGAGTCGC
GAGATCCAGCGAGACCCATAGAATATGTTGAGCGCTGCAAACAATCGTATAACTCTTGTTCAAATTTTTC
CACTCTGTATTTTTGCAAGCAGTTCAACAAATGGTCATCATTTTTATAACCCATATCTATATTCGAATCT
GACATAACAAATAATACTAAGCACATCCTCCCACATCTCTTTTCATTCAAGTTGCGCAATTCCCCTAATA
ACTATGGATGGAGGGGGGACCGAGCCCAAAGATTATTCAAAACGATAACGACTTTTTCATGCGGCCAACG
AAAAATAAAACTTTTCTCATATTCTCCTATTTCCCATTTCAAGAATTACATCCCCATGGGACGTTGAAAT
CACATCATATTAGTATATGTTAATAGTTCTTTTCACTGGAATATCGCCACGCCCCCCTTCCGGTGGCTCA
TTGGTTTCGAGAAGAAGGCGGAGCCGAAGTGGGTTCTTCTTTCTTTTTTTGTGGTAGAAGTCTAGCAGGA
TTAAGCTACTATTCCATTAGAGGATCTTCTTCTTCCAAAAAGTGAAAATCCCGGGATTGGCCAAAGGACC
CAAAGGTATGTTTCGAATGATACTAACATAACATAGAACATTTTCAGGAGGACCCTTGGCTAGCATGCCG
ATCACCATCAACAACTTCCGTTACTCCGACCCGGTTAACAACGACACCATCATCATGATGGAACCGCCGT
ACTGCAAAGGTCTAGACATCTACTACAAAGCCTTCAAAATCACCGACCGTATCTGGATCGTTCCGGAACG
TTACGAATTTGGTACTAAACCGGAAGACTTCAACCCGCCGTCCTCCCTGATCGAAGGTGCTTCCGAATAC
TACGACCCGAACTACCTGCGTACCGACTCCGACAAAGACCGTTTCCTGCAGACCATGGTTAAACTGTTCA
ACCGTATCAAAAACAACGTTGCTGGTGAAGCTCTGCTGGACAAAATCATCAACGCTATCCCGTACCTGGG
TAACTCCTACTCCCTGCTGGACAAATTCGACACCAACTCCAACTCCGTTTCCTTCAACCTGCTGGAACAG
GATCCGTCCGGTGCTACCACCAAATCCGCTATGCTGACCAACCTGATCATCTTCGGTCCGGGTCCGGTTC
TGAACAAAAACGAAGTTCGTGGTATCGTTCTGCGTGTTGACAACAAAAACTACTTCCCGTGCCGTGACGG
TTTCGGTTCCATCATGCAGATGGCTTTCTGCCCGGAATACGTACCGACCTTCGACAACGTTATCGAAAAC
ATCACCTCCCTGACCATCGGTAAATCCAAATACTTCCAGGACCCGGCTCTGCTGCTGATGCACGAACTGA
TCCACGTTCTGCACGGTCTGTACGGCATGCAGGTTTCCTCCCACGAAATCATCCCGTCCAAACAGGAAAT
CTACATGCAGCACACCTACCCGATCTCCGCTGAAGAGCTCTTCACCTTCGGTGGTCAGGACGCTAACCTG
ATCTCCATCGATATCAAAAACGACCTGTACGAAAAAACCCTGAACGACTACAAAGCTATCGCTAACAAAC
TGTCCCAGGTTACCTCCTGCAACGACCCGAACATCGACATCGACTCCTACAAACAGATCTATCAGCAGAA
GTATCAGTTTGATAAGGATTCCAACGGCCAGTATATAGTGAACGAGGATAAGTTTCAGATACTGTATAAC
TCCATAATGTATGGCTTTACTGAGATAGAGCTGGGCAAGAAGTTTAACATAAAGACTCGCTTAAGCTATT
TTTCCATGAACCACGATCCTGTGAAGATACCTAACCTGCTGGATGATACTATATATAACGATACTGAGGG
CTTTAACATAGAGTCCAAGGATCTGAAGTCCGAGTATAAGGGCCAGAACATGAGGGTGAACACTAACGCC
TTTAGGAACGTCGACGGTTCCGGTCTGGTTTCCAAACTGATCGGTCTGTGCAAAAAAATCATCCCGCCGA
CCAACATCCGTGAAAACCTGTACAACCGTACCGCTAGGGTACCGGTAGAAAAAATGCTCGAGATGGTGAG
CAAGGGCGAGGAGGATAACATGGCCATCATCAAGGAGTTCATGCGCTTCAAGGTGCACATGGAGGGCTCC
GTGAACGGCCACGAGTTCGAGATCGAGGGCGAGGGCGAGGGCCGCCCCTACGAGGGCACCCAGACCGCCA
AGCTGAAGGTGACCAAGGGTGGCCCCCTGCCCTTCGCCTGGGACATCCTGTCCCCTCAGTTCATGTACGG
CTCCAAGGCCTACGTGAAGCACCCCGCCGACATCCCCGACTACTTGAAGCTGTCCTTCCCCGAGGGCTTC
AAGTGGGAGCGCGTGATGAACTTCGAGGACGGCGGCGTGGTGACCGTGACCCAGGACTCCTCCCTGCAGG
ACGGCGAGTTCATCTACAAGGTGAAGCTGCGCGGCACCAACTTCCCCTCCGACGGCCCCGTAATGCAGAA
GAAGACCATGGGCTGGGAGGCCTCCTCCGAGCGGATGTACCCCGAGGACGGCGCCCTGAAGGGCGAGATC
AAGCAGAGGCTGAAGCTGAAGGACGGCGGCCACTACGACGCTGAGGTCAAGACCACCTACAAGGCCAAGA
AGCCCGTGCAGCTGCCCGGCGCCTACAACGTCAACATCAAGTTGGACATCACCTCCCACAACGAGGACTA
CACCATCGTGGAACAGTACGAACGCGCCGAGGGCCGCCACTCCACCGGCGGCATGGACGAGCTGTACAAG
TAAGAATTCCAACTGAGCGCCGGTCGCTACCATTACCAACTTGTCTGGTGTCAAAAATAATAGGGGCCGC
TGTCATCAGAGTAAGTTTAAACTGAGTTCTACTAACTAACGAGTAATATTTAAATTTTCAGCATCTCGCG
CCCGTGCCTCTGACTTCTAAGTCCAATTACTCTTCAACATCCCTACATGCTCTTTCTCCCTGTGCTCCCA
CCCCCTATTTTTGTTATTATCAAAAAACTTCTCTTAATTTCTTTGTTTTTTAGCTTCTTTTAAGTCACCT
CTAACAATGAAATTGTGTAGATTCAAAAATAGAATTAATTCGTAATAAAAAGTCGAAAAAAATTGTGCTC
CCTCCCCCCATTAATAATAATTCTATCCCAAAATCTACACAATGTTCTGTGTACACTTCTTATGTTTTTT
ACTTCTGATAAATTTTTTTGAAACATCATAGAAAAAACCGCACACAAAATACCTTATCATATGTTACGTT
TCAGTTTATGACCGCAATTTTTATTTCTTCGCACGTCTGGGCCTCTCATGACGTCAAATCATGCTCATCG
TGAAAAAGTTTTGGAGTATTTTTGGAATTTTTCAATCAAGTGAAAGTTTATGAAATTAATTTTCCTGCTT
TTGCTTTTTGGGGTTTCCCCTATTGTTTGTCAAGATTTCGAGGACGGCGTTTTTCTTGCTAAAATCACAA
GTATTGATGAGCACGATGCAAGAAAGATCGGAAGAAGGTTTGGGTTTGAGGCTCAGTGGAAGGTGAGTAG
AAGTTGATAATTTGAAAGTGGAGTAGTGTCTATGGGGTTTTTGCCTTAAATGACAGAATACATTCCCAAT
ATACCAAACATAACTGTTTCCTACTAGTCGGCCGTACGGGCCCTTTCGTCTCGCGCGTTTCGGTGATGAC
GGTGAAAACCTCTGACACATGCAGCTCCCGGAGACGGTCACAGCTTGTCTGTAAGCGGATGCCGGGAGCA
GACAAGCCCGTCAGGGCGCGTCAGCGGGTGTTGGCGGGTGTCGGGGCTGGCTTAACTATGCGGCATCAGA
GCAGATTGTACTGAGAGTGCACCATATGCGGTGTGAAATACCGCACAGATGCGTAAGGAGAAAATACCGC
ATCAGGCGGCCTTAATTAAGGGCCTCGTGATACGCCTATTTTTATAGGTTAATGTCATGATAATAATGGT
TTCTTAGACGTCAGGTGGCACTTTTCGGGGAAATGTGCGCGGAACCCCTATTTGTTTATTTTTCTAAATA
CATTCAAATATGTATCCGCTCATGAGACAATAACCCTGATAAATGCTTCAATAATATTGAAAAAGGAAGA
GTATGAGTATTCAACATTTCCGTGTCGCCCTTATTCCCTTTTTTGCGGCATTTTGCCTTCCTGTTTTTGC
TCACCCAGAAACGCTGGTGAAAGTAAAAGATGCTGAAGATCAGTTGGGTGCACGAGTGGGTTACATCGAA
CTGGATCTCAACAGCGGTAAGATCCTTGAGAGTTTTCGCCCCGAAGAACGTTTTCCAATGATGAGCACTT
TTAAAGTTCTGCTATGTGGCGCGGTATTATCCCGTATTGACGCCGGGCAAGAGCAACTCGGTCGCCGCAT
ACACTATTCTCAGAATGACTTGGTTGAGTACTCACCAGTCACAGAAAAGCATCTTACGGATGGCATGACA
GTAAGAGAATTATGCAGTGCTGCCATAACCATGAGTGATAACACTGCGGCCAACTTACTTCTGACAACGA
TCGGAGGACCGAAGGAGCTAACCGCTTTTTTGCACAACATGGGGGATCATGTAACTCGCCTTGATCGTTG
GGAACCGGAGCTGAATGAAGCCATACCAAACGACGAGCGTGACACCACGATGCCTGTAGCAATGGCAACA
ACGTTGCGCAAACTATTAACTGGCGAACTACTTACTCTAGCTTCCCGGCAACAATTAATAGACTGGATGG
AGGCGGATAAAGTTGCAGGACCACTTCTGCGCTCGGCCCTTCCGGCTGGCTGGTTTATTGCTGATAAATC
TGGAGCCGGTGAGCGTGGGTCTCGCGGTATCATTGCAGCACTGGGGCCAGATGGTAAGCCCTCCCGTATC
GTAGTTATCTACACGACGGGGAGTCAGGCAACTATGGATGAACGAAATAGACAGATCGCTGAGATAGGTG
CCTCACTGATTAAGCATTGGTAACTGTCAGACCAAGTTTACTCATATATACTTTAGATTGATTTAAAACT
TCATTTTTAATTTAAAAGGATCTAGGTGAAGATCCTTTTTGATAATCTCATGACCAAAATCCCTTAACGT
GAGTTTTCGTTCCACTGAGCGTCAGACCCCGTAGAAAAGATCAAAGGATCTTCTTGAGATCCTTTTTTTC
TGCGCGTAATCTGCTGCTTGCAAACAAAAAAACCACCGCTACCAGCGGTGGTTTGTTTGCCGGATCAAGA
GCTACCAACTCTTTTTCCGAAGGTAACTGGCTTCAGCAGAGCGCAGATACCAAATACTGTTCTTCTAGTG
TAGCCGTAGTTAGGCCACCACTTCAAGAACTCTGTAGCACCGCCTACATACCTCGCTCTGCTAATCCTGT
TACCAGTGGCTGCTGCCAGTGGCGATAAGTCGTGTCTTACCGGGTTGGACTCAAGACGATAGTTACCGGA
TAAGGCGCAGCGGTCGGGCTGAACGGGGGGTTCGTGCACACAGCCCAGCTTGGAGCGAACGACCTACACC
GAACTGAGATACCTACAGCGTGAGCTATGAGAAAGCGCCACGCTTCCCGAAGGGAGAAAGGCGGACAGGT
ATCCGGTAAGCGGCAGGGTCGGAACAGGAGAGCGCACGAGGGAGCTTCCAGGGGGAAACGCCTGGTATCT
TTATAGTCCTGTCGGGTTTCGCCACCTCTGACTTGAGCGTCGATTTTTGTGATGCTCGTCAGGGGGGCGG
AGCCTATGGAAAAACGCCAGCAACGCGGCCTTTTTACGGTTCCTGGCCTTTTGCTGGCCTTTTGCTCACA
TGTTCTTTCCTGCGTTATCCCCTGATTCTGTGGATAACCGTATTACCGCCTTTGAGTGAGCTGATACCGC
TCGCCGCAGCCGAACGACCGAGCGCAGCGAGTCAGTGAGCGAGGAAGCGGAAGAGCGCCCAATACGCAAA
CCGCCTCTCCCCGCGCGTTGGCCGATTCATTAATGCAGCTGGCACGACAGGTTTCCCGACTGGAAAGCGG
GCAGTGAGCGCAACGCAATTAATGTGAGTTAGCTCACTCATTAGGCACCCCAGGCTTTACACTTTATGCT
TCCGGCTCGTATGTTGTGTGGAATTGTGAGCGGATAACAATTTCACACAGGAAACAGCT
